>Addgene plasmid #224021 | AiP13027 - pAAV-AiE0461m_3xC2-minBG-SYFP2-WPRE3-BGHpA (Alias: CN3027) | addgene full sequence | sequence record 450590 | Addgene NGS Result
CCTGCAGGCAGCTGCGCGCTCGCTCGCTCACTGAGGCCGCCCGGGCGTCGGGCGACCTTTGGTCGCCCGG
CCTCAGTGAGCGAGCGAGCGCGCAGAGAGGGAGTGGCCAACTCCATCACTAGGGGTTCCTGCGGCCGCAC
GCGTCCGCAGCTTTGGAAAAGACCTTCTTATTTTAACTTATGTAATTAACCATCCCAAATTTACCCTGAT
CCTCACTGGAAATGTCTTCCCTTTCCTGATATTTACCACAGTTTTAAAAAGTCTTAGATGGGTATGCATA
TTTGAGAAATACGTAGAGTTAATTAGTGCGTAGATGTGTTTTTAAGTTGCATAAAACATATTGTGCTTTG
GCATAGCTCCCTTTGTAACTTATTTTAGGAAACCCCGCAGCTTTGGAAAAGACCTTCTTATTTTAACTTA
TGTAATTAACCATCCCAAATTTACCCTGATCCTCACTGGAAATGTCTTCCCTTTCCTGATATTTACCACA
GTTTTAAAAAGTCTTAGATGGGTATGCATATTTGAGAAATACGTAGAGTTAATTAGTGCGTAGATGTGTT
TTTAAGTTGCATAAAACATATTGTGCTTTGGCATAGCTCCCTTTGTAACTTATTTTAGGAAACCCCGCAG
CTTTGGAAAAGACCTTCTTATTTTAACTTATGTAATTAACCATCCCAAATTTACCCTGATCCTCACTGGA
AATGTCTTCCCTTTCCTGATATTTACCACAGTTTTAAAAAGTCTTAGATGGGTATGCATATTTGAGAAAT
ACGTAGAGTTAATTAGTGCGTAGATGTGTTTTTAAGTTGCATAAAACATATTGTGCTTTGGCATAGCTCC
CTTTGTAACTTATTTTAGGAAACCGAGCTCGGGCTGGGCATAAAAGTCAGGGCAGAGCCATCTATTGCTT
ACATTTGCTTCTGGGATCCAGATCTTTCGAAGCTAGCGCTACCGGTCGCCACCATGGTGAGCAAGGGCGA
GGAGCTGTTCACCGGGGTGGTGCCCATCCTGGTCGAGCTGGACGGCGACGTAAACGGCCACAAGTTCAGC
GTGTCCGGCGAGGGCGAGGGCGATGCCACCTACGGCAAGCTGACCCTGAAGCTGATCTGCACCACCGGCA
AGCTGCCCGTGCCCTGGCCCACCCTCGTGACCACCCTGGGCTACGGCGTGCAGTGCTTCGCCCGCTACCC
CGACCACATGAAGCAGCACGACTTCTTCAAGTCCGCCATGCCCGAAGGCTACGTCCAGGAGCGCACCATC
TTCTTCAAGGACGACGGCAACTACAAGACCCGCGCCGAGGTGAAGTTCGAGGGCGACACCCTGGTGAACC
GCATCGAGCTGAAGGGCATCGACTTCAAGGAGGACGGCAACATCCTGGGGCACAAGCTGGAGTACAACTA
CAACAGCCACAACGTCTATATCACCGCCGACAAGCAGAAGAACGGCATCAAGGCCAACTTCAAGATCCGC
CACAACATCGAGGACGGCGGCGTGCAGCTCGCCGACCACTACCAGCAGAACACCCCCATCGGCGACGGCC
CCGTGCTGCTGCCCGACAACCACTACCTGAGCTACCAGTCCAAGCTGAGCAAAGACCCCAACGAGAAGCG
CGATCACATGGTCCTGCTGGAGTTCGTGACCGCCGCCGGGATCACTCTCGGCATGGACGAGCTGTACAAG
TAAGTCGACGGCGCGCCGCGGCCGCGAATTCGATATCATAATCAACCTCTGGATTACAAAATTTGTGAAA
GATTGACTGGTATTCTTAACTATGTTGCTCCTTTTACGCTATGTGGATACGCTGCTTTAATGCCTTTGTA
TCATGCTATTGCTTCCCGTATGGCTTTCATTTTCTCCTCCTTGTATAAATCCTGGTTAGTTCTTGCCACG
GCGGAACTCATCGCCGCCTGCCTTGCCCGCTGCTGGACAGGGGCTCGGCTGTTGGGCACTGACAATTCCG
TGGCTCGAGAGATCTTCGACTGTGCCTTCTAGTTGCCAGCCATCTGTTGTTTGCCCCTCCCCCGTGCCTT
CCTTGACCCTGGAAGGTGCCACTCCCACTGTCCTTTCCTAATAAAATGAGGAAATTGCATCGCATTGTCT
GAGTAGGTGTCATTCTATTCTGGGGGGTGGGGTGGGGCAGGACAGCAAGGGGGAGGATTGGGAAGACAAT
AGCAGGCATGAGATCTCACGTGCGGACCGAGCGGCCGCAGGAACCCCTAGTGATGGAGTTGGCCACTCCC
TCTCTGCGCGCTCGCTCGCTCACTGAGGCCGGGCGACCAAAGGTCGCCCGACGCCCGGGCTTTGCCCGGG
CGGCCTCAGTGAGCGAGCGAGCGCGCAGCTGCCTGCAGGGGCGCCTGATGCGGTATTTTCTCCTTACGCA
TCTGTGCGGTATTTCACACCGCATA
[95 nt withheld, positions 2406-2500]
T
[46 nt withheld, positions 2502-2547]
C
[141 nt withheld, positions 2549-2689]
CCTTTGACGTTGGAGTCCACGTTCTTT
[37 nt withheld, positions 2717-2753]
ACTCTATCTCGGGCTATTCTTTTGATTTATAAGGGATTTTGCCGATTTCGGTCTATTGGTTAAAAAATGA
GCTGATTTAACAAAAATTTAACGCGAATTTTAACAAAATATTAACGTTTACAATTTTATGGTGCACTCTC
AGTACAATCTGCTCTGATGCCGCATAGTTAAGCCAGCCCCGACACCCGCCAACACCCGCTGACGCGCCCT
GACGGGCTTGTCTGCTCCCGGCATCCGCTTACAGACAAGCTGTGACCGTCTCCGGGAGCTGCATGTGTCA
GAGGTTTTCACCGTCATCACCGAAACGCGCGAGACGAAAGGGCCTCGTGATACGCCTATTTTTATAGGTT
AATGTCATGATAATAATGGTTTCTTAGACGTCAGGTGGCACTTTTCGGGGAAATGTGCGCGGAACCCCTA
TTTGTTTATTTTTCTAAATACATTCAAATATGTATCCGCTCATGAGACAATAACCCTGATAAATGCTTCA
ATAATATTGAAAAAGGAAGAGTATGAGTATTCAACATTTCCGTGTCGCCCTTATTCCCTTTTTTGCGGCA
TTTTGCCTTCCTGTTTTTGCTCACCCAGAAACGCTGGTGAAAGTAAAAGATGCTGAAGATCAGTTGGGTG
CACGAGTGGGTTACATCGAACTGGATCTCAACAGCGGTAAGATCCTTGAGAGTTTTCGCCCCGAAGAACG
TTTTCCAATGATGAGCACTTTTAAAGTTCTGCTATGTGGCGCGGTATTATCCCGTATTGACGCCGGGCAA
GAGCAACTCGGTCGCCGCATACACTATTCTCAGAATGACTTGGTTGAGTACTCACCAGTCACAGAAAAGC
ATCTTACGGATGGCATGACAGTAAGAGAATTATGCAGTGCTGCCATAACCATGAGTGATAACACTGCGGC
CAACTTACTTCTGACAACGATCGGAGGACCGAAGGAGCTAACCGCTTTTTTGCACAACATGGGGGATCAT
GTAACTCGCCTTGATCGTTGGGAACCGGAGCTGAATGAAGCCATACCAAACGACGAGCGTGACACCACGA
TGCCTGTAGCAATGGCAACAACGTTGCGCAAACTATTAACTGGCGAACTACTTACTCTAGCTTCCCGGCA
ACAATTAATAGACTGGATGGAGGCGGATAAAGTTGCAGGACCACTTCTGCGCTCGGCCCTTCCGGCTGGC
TGGTTTATTGCTGATAAATCTGGAGCCGGTGAGCGTGGGTCTCGCGGTATCATTGCAGCACTGGGGCCAG
ATGGTAAGCCCTCCCGTATCGTAGTTATCTACACGACGGGGAGTCAGGCAACTATGGATGAACGAAATAG
ACAGATCGCTGAGATAGGTGCCTCACTGATTAAGCATTGGTAACTGTCAGACCAAGTTTACTCATATATA
CTTTAGATTGATTTAAAACTTCATTTTTAATTTAAAAGGATCTAGGTGAAGATCCTTTTTGATAATCTCA
TGACCAAAATCCCTTAACGTGAGTTTTCGTTCCACTGAGCGTCAGACCCCGTAGAAAAGATCAAAGGATC
TTCTTGAGATCCTTTTTTTCTGCGCGTAATCTGCTGCTTGCAAACAAAAAAACCACCGCTACCAGCGGTG
GTTTGTTTGCCGGATCAAGAGCTACCAACTCTTTTTCCGAAGGTAACTGGCTTCAGCAGAGCGCAGATAC
CAAATACTGTTCTTCTAGTGTAGCCGTAGTTAGGCCACCACTTCAAGAACTCTGTAGCACCGCCTACATA
CCTCGCTCTGCTAATCCTGTTACCAGTGGCTGCTGCCAGTGGCGATAAGTCGTGTCTTACCGGGTTGGAC
TCAAGACGATAGTTACCGGATAAGGCGCAGCGGTCGGGCTGAACGGGGGGTTCGTGCACACAGCCCAGCT
TGGAGCGAACGACCTACACCGAACTGAGATACCTACAGCGTGAGCTATGAGAAAGCGCCACGCTTCCCGA
AGGGAGAAAGGCGGACAGGTATCCGGTAAGCGGCAGGGTCGGAACAGGAGAGCGCACGAGGGAGCTTCCA
GGGGGAAACGCCTGGTATCTTTATAGTCCTGTCGGGTTTCGCCACCTCTGACTTGAGCGTCGATTTTTGT
GATGCTCGTCAGGGGGGCGGAGCCTATGGAAAAACGCCAGCAACGCGGCCTTTTTACGGTTCCTGGCCTT
TTGCTGGCCTTTTGCTCACATGT
Features (pLannotate 1.2.2; 14 found; start..end, strand, type, name):
     12..39      +  repeat_region  AAV2 ITR (fragment): inverted terminal repeat of adeno-associated virus serotype 2 inverted
     68..95      +  repeat_region  AAV2 ITR (fragment): inverted terminal repeat of adeno-associated virus serotype 2 inverted
    964..1680    +  CDS            SYFP2: SYFP2 is a basic (constitutively fluorescent) yellow fluorescent protein published in 2006, derived from Aequorea victoria. It is reported to be a very rapidly-maturing monomer with moderate acid sensitivity.
   1720..1877    +  misc_feature   WPRE (fragment): woodchuck hepatitis virus posttranscriptional regulatory element
   1883..1963    +  misc_feature   WPRE (fragment): woodchuck hepatitis virus posttranscriptional regulatory element
   1980..2091    +  polyA_signal   bGH poly(A) signal: bovine growth hormone polyadenylation signal
   2209..2349    +  repeat_region  AAV2 ITR: inverted terminal repeat of adeno-associated virus serotype 2 inverted
   2354..2405    -  misc_feature   bom (fragment): basis of mobility region from pBR322
   2424..2879    +  rep_origin     f1 ori (sequence partly withheld): f1 bacteriophage origin of replication; arrow indicates direction of (+) strand synthesis
   2880..2929    -  misc_feature   bom (fragment): basis of mobility region from pBR322
   3031..3066    -  CDS            rop (fragment): Rop protein, which maintains plasmids at low copy number; rop
   3161..3265    +  promoter       AmpR promoter: bla
   3266..4126    +  CDS            AmpR: β-lactamase; bla; confers resistance to ampicillin, carbenicillin, and related antibiotics
   4297..4885    +  rep_origin     ori: high-copy-number ColE1/pMB1/pBR322/pUC origin of replication
