[The description below was written by a language model from this plasmid's Addgene catalogue record and pLannotate feature annotations shown in this document.]
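Description:
AiP13027 - pAAV-AiE0461m_3xC2-minBG-SYFP2-WPRE3-BGHpA (alias CN3027) is an AAV transfer plasmid of about 4.9 kb, built on a pAAV backbone and intended for packaging into recombinant adeno-associated virus for delivery to the brain. In bacteria it is maintained by a high-copy ColE1/pUC-type origin and selected with ampicillin through the bla (AmpR) gene and its promoter. The backbone also carries an f1 phage origin and small remnants of the pBR322 bom and rop regions. AAV2 inverted terminal repeats bracket the expression cassette. The right-hand ITR is annotated in full, while the left one is detected only as short fragments in the sequencing result, which is common for these repeat-rich, recombination-prone elements.

The payload is a cell-type-targeting reporter cassette. The enhancer AiE0461m_3xC2, whose name suggests three concatenated copies of a core sub-fragment of the parent enhancer, sits upstream of the minimal beta-globin promoter (minBG). Neither element is annotated in the feature table, but both presumably occupy the unannotated stretch between the left ITR and the coding sequence. A minimal promoter has little activity alone, so expression depends largely on the enhancer, which confers cell-type specificity. Together they drive SYFP2, a rapidly maturing monomeric yellow fluorescent protein derived from Aequorea victoria. This is followed by WPRE3, a shortened woodchuck hepatitis virus posttranscriptional element that boosts transcript expression (annotated as two WPRE fragments), and then by the bovine growth hormone polyadenylation signal.

According to the record, the enhancer was designed to direct AAV-mediated transgene expression to cortical layer 2/3 intratelencephalic and layer 5 extratelencephalic neurons, with labelling also noted in pyramidal neurons of the subiculum in the hippocampal formation. The construct belongs to a larger suite of enhancer AAVs for genetic access to cortical cell types, and here it provides fluorescent labelling of the targeted populations.
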