Addgene plasmid #224021: AiP13027 - pAAV-AiE0461m_3xC2-minBG-SYFP2-WPRE3-BGHpA (Alias: CN3027)
Purpose: AiE0461m_3xC2 is an enhancer sequence, designed to drive AAV-mediated transgene expression incortical L2/3_IT, L5_ET neurons (note HPF subiculum pyr)
Depositing lab: Allen Institute for Brain Science & Jonathan Ting. Depositing organization: Allen Institute. Publication: A suite of enhancer AAVs and transgenic mouse lines for genetic access to cortical cell types. Ben-Simon Y, Hooper M, Narayan S, Daigle TL, Dwivedi D, Way SW, Oster A, Stafford DA, Mich JK, Taormina MJ, Martinez RA, Opitz-Araya X, Roth JR, Alexander JR, Allen S, Amster A, Arbuckle J, Ayala A, Baker PM, Bakken TE, Barcelli T, Barta S, Bendrick J, Bertagnolli D, Bielstein C, Bishwakarma P, Bowlus J, Boyer G, Brouner K, Casian B, Casper T, Chakka AB, Chakrabarty R, Chance RK, Chavan S, Clark M, Colbert K, Collman F, Daniel S, Departee M, DiValentin P, Donadio N, Dotson N, Egdorf T, Fliss T, Gabitto M, Garcia J, Gary A, Gasperini M, Gloe J, Goldy J, Gore BB, Graybuck L, Greisman N, Haeseleer F, Halterman C, Haradon Z, Hastings SD, Helback O, Ho W, Hockemeyer D, Huang C, Huff S, Hunker A, Johansen N, Jones D, Juneau Z, Kalmbach B, Kannan M, Khem S, Kussick E, Kutsal R, Larsen R, Lee C, Lee AY, Leibly M, Lenz GH, Li S, Liang E, Lusk N, Madigan Z, Malloy J, Malone J, McCue R, Melchor J, Mollenkopf T, Moosman S, Morin E, Newman D, Ng L, Ngo K, Omstead V, Otto S, Oyama A, Pena N, Pham T, Phillips E, Pom CA, Potekhina L, Ransford S, Ray PL, Rette D, Reynoldson C, Rimorin C, Rocha D, Ruiz A, Sanchez REA, Sawyer L, Sedeno-Cortes A, Sevigny JP, Shapovalova N, Shepard N, Shulga L, Sigler AR, Siverts L, Soliman S, Somasundaram S, Staats B, Stewart K, Szelenyi E, Tieu M, Trader C, Tran A, van Velthoven CTJ, Walker M, Wang Y, Weed N, Wirthlin M, Wood T, Wynalda B, Yao Z, Zhou T, Ariza J, Dee N, Reding M, Ronellenfitch K, Mufti S, Sunkin SM, Smith KA, Esposito L, Waters J, Thyagarajan B, Yao S, Lein ES, Zeng H, Levi BP, Ngai J, Ting JT, Tasic B. Cell. 2025 May 16:S0092-8674(25)00513-6. doi: 10.1016/j.cell.2025.05.002. PubMed 40403729.
Backbone
  Vector backbone: pAAV
  Vector type: AAV
Growth in bacteria
  Bacterial resistance: Ampicillin, 100 μg/mL
  Growth temperature: 30°C
  Growth strain: NEB Stable
  Copy number: High Copy
Gene/Insert
  Gene/Insert name: SYFP2
  Species: Synthetic
  Mutation: NA
  Promoter: minBG
  Cloning method: Other
Terms and licenses: Academic/Nonprofit Terms; Industry Terms: Not Available to Industry
Depositor comments: Cloning Method: RE Cloning
How to cite: AiP13027 - pAAV-AiE0461m_3xC2-minBG-SYFP2-WPRE3-BGHpA (Alias: CN3027) was a gift from Allen Institute for Brain Science & Jonathan Ting (Addgene plasmid # 224021 ; http://n2t.net/addgene:224021 ; RRID:Addgene_224021)
